>Addgene plasmid #120884 | GalT-moxMaple3 | depositor full sequence | sequence record 229702 | GalT-moxMaple3 sequence 4900 bps
TAGTTATTAATAGTAATCAATTACGGGGTCATTAGTTCATAGCCCATATATGGAGTTCCGCGTTACATAA
CTTACGGTAAATGGCCCGCCTGGCTGACCGCCCAACGACCCCCGCCCATTGACGTCAATAATGACGTATG
TTCCCATAGTAACGCCAATAGGGACTTTCCATTGACGTCAATGGGTGGAGTATTTACGGTAAACTGCCCA
CTTGGCAGTACATCAAGTGTATCATATGCCAAGTACGCCCCCTATTGACGTCAATGACGGTAAATGGCCC
GCCTGGCATTATGCCCAGTACATGACCTTATGGGACTTTCCTACTTGGCAGTACATCTACGTATTAGTCA
TCGCTATTACCATGGTGATGCGGTTTTGGCAGTACATCAATGGGCGTGGATAGCGGTTTGACTCACGGGG
ATTTCCAAGTCTCCACCCCATTGACGTCAATGGGAGTTTGTTTTGGCACCAAAATCAACGGGACTTTCCA
AAATGTCGTAACAACTCCGCCCCATTGACGCAAATGGGCGGTAGGCGTGTACGGTGGGAGGTCTATATAA
GCAGAGCTGGTTTAGTGAACCGTCAGATCCGCTAGCGCTACCGGACTCAGATCTCGAGCTCGCCACCATG
AGGCTTCGGGAGCCGCTCCTGAGCGGCAGCGCCGCGATGCCAGGCGCGTCCCTACAGCGGGCCTGCCGCC
TGCTCGTGGCCGTCTGCGCTCTGCACCTTGGCGTCACCCTCGTTTACTACCTGGCTGGCCGCGACCTGAG
CCGCCTGCCCCAACTGGTCGGAGTCTCCACACCGCTGCAGTCGACGGTACCGCGGGCCCGGGATCCACCG
GTCGCCCATATGGTGAGCAAGGGCGAGGAGACCATCATGAGCGTGATCAAGCCCGACATGAAGATCAAGC
TGCGCATGGAGGGCAACGTGAACGGCCACGCCTTCGTGATCGAGGGCGAGGGCAGCGGCAAGCCCTTCGA
GGGCATCCAGACCATCGACCTGGAGGTGAAGGAGGGCGCCCCCCTGCCCTTCGCCTACGACATCCTGACC
ACCGCCTTCCACTACGGCAACCGCGTGTTCACCAAGTACCCCCGCAAGATCCCCGACTACTTCAAGCAGA
GCTTCCCCGAGGGCTACAGCTGGGAGCGCAGCATGACCTACGAGGACGGCGGCATCGTCCAGGCCACCAA
CGACATCACCATGGAGGAGGACAGCTTCATCAACAAGATCCACTTCAAGGGCACCAACTTCCCCCCCAAC
GGCCCCGTGATGCAGAAGCGCACCGTGGGCTGGGAGGTGAGCACCGAGAAGATGTACGTGCGCGACGGCG
TGCTGAAGGGCGACGTGAAGATGAAGCTGCTGCTGAAGGGCGGCAGCCACTACCGCGCCGACTTCCGCAC
CACCTACAAGGTGAAGCAGAAGGCCGTGAAGCTGCCCAAGGCCCACTTCGTGGACCACCGCATCGAGATC
CTGAGCCACGACAAGGACTACAACAAGGTGAAGCTGTACGAGCACGCCGTGGCCCGCGACAGCACCGACA
GCATGGACGAGCTGTACAAGTAATAAGCGGCCGCGACTCTAGATCATAATCAGCCATACCACATTTGTAG
AGGTTTTACTTGCTTTAAAAAACCTCCCACACCTCCCCCTGAACCTGAAACATAAAATGAATGCAATTGT
TGTTGTTAACTTGTTTATTGCAGCTTATAATGGTTACAAATAAAGCAATAGCATCACAAATTTCACAAAT
AAAGCATTTTTTTCACTGCATTCTAGTTGTGGTTTGTCCAAACTCATCAATGTATCTTAAGGCGTAAATT
GTAAGCGTTAATATTTTGTTAAAATTCGCGTTAAATTTTTGTTAAATCAGCTCATTTTTTAACCAATAGG
CCGAAATCGGCAAAATCCCTTATAAATCAAAAGAATAGACCGAGATAGGGT
[37 nt withheld, positions 1942-1978]
AAAGAACGTGGACTCCAACGTCAAAGG
[49 nt withheld, positions 2006-2054]
T
[91 nt withheld, positions 2056-2146]
G
[124 nt withheld, positions 2148-2271]
CAGGTGGCACTTTTCGGGGAAATGTGCGCGGAACCCCTATTTGTTTATTTTTCTAAATACATTCAAATAT
GTATCCGCTCATGAGACAATAACCCTGATAAATGCTTCAATAATATTGAAAAAGGAAGAGTCCTGAGGCG
GAAAGAACCAGCTGTGGAATGTGTGTCAGTTAGGGTGTGGAAAGTCCCCAGGCTCCCCAGCAGGCAGAAG
TATGCAAAGCATGCATCTCAATTAGTCAGCAACCAGGTGTGGAAAGTCCCCAGGCTCCCCAGCAGGCAGA
AGTATGCAAAGCATGCATCTCAATTAGTCAGCAACCATAGTCCCGCCCCTAACTCCGCCCATCCCGCCCC
TAACTCCGCCCAGTTCCGCCCATTCTCCGCCCCATGGCTGACTAATTTTTTTTATTTATGCAGAGGCCGA
GGCCGCCTCGGCCTCTGAGCTATTCCAGAAGTAGTGAGGAGGCTTTTTTGGAGGCCTAGGCTTTTGCAAA
GATCGATCAAGAGACAGGATGAGGATCGTTTCGCATGATTGAACAAGATGGATTGCACGCAGGTTCTCCG
GCCGCTTGGGTGGAGAGGCTATTCGGCTATGACTGGGCACAACAGACAATCGGCTGCTCTGATGCCGCCG
TGTTCCGGCTGTCAGCGCAGGGGCGCCCGGTTCTTTTTGTCAAGACCGACCTGTCCGGTGCCCTGAATGA
ACTGCAAGACGAGGCAGCGCGGCTATCGTGGCTGGCCACGACGGGCGTTCCTTGCGCAGCTGTGCTCGAC
GTTGTCACTGAAGCGGGAAGGGACTGGCTGCTATTGGGCGAAGTGCCGGGGCAGGATCTCCTGTCATCTC
ACCTTGCTCCTGCCGAGAAAGTATCCATCATGGCTGATGCAATGCGGCGGCTGCATACGCTTGATCCGGC
TACCTGCCCATTCGACCACCAAGCGAAACATCGCATCGAGCGAGCACGTACTCGGATGGAAGCCGGTCTT
GTCGATCAGGATGATCTGGACGAAGAGCATCAGGGGCTCGCGCCAGCCGAACTGTTCGCCAGGCTCAAGG
CGAGCATGCCCGACGGCGAGGATCTCGTCGTGACCCATGGCGATGCCTGCTTGCCGAATATCATGGTGGA
AAATGGCCGCTTTTCTGGATTCATCGACTGTGGCCGGCTGGGTGTGGCGGACCGCTATCAGGACATAGCG
TTGGCTACCCGTGATATTGCTGAAGAGCTTGGCGGCGAATGGGCTGACCGCTTCCTCGTGCTTTACGGTA
TCGCCGCTCCCGATTCGCAGCGCATCGCCTTCTATCGCCTTCTTGACGAGTTCTTCTGAGCGGGACTCTG
GGGTTCGAAATGACCGACCAAGCGACGCCCAACCTGCCATCACGAGATTTCGATTCCACCGCCGCCTTCT
ATGAAAGGTTGGGCTTCGGAATCGTTTTCCGGGACGCCGGCTGGATGATCCTCCAGCGCGGGGATCTCAT
GCTGGAGTTCTTCGCCCACCCTAGGGGGAGGCTAACTGAAACACGGAAGGAGACAATACCGGAAGGAACC
CGCGCTATGACGGCAATAAAAAGACAGAATAAAACGCACGGTGTTGGGTCGTTTGTTCATAAACGCGGGG
TTCGGTCCCAGGGCTGGCACTCTGTCGATACCCCACCGAGACCCCATTGGGGCCAATACGCCCGCGTTTC
TTCCTTTTCCCCACCCCACCCCCCAAGTTCGGGTGAAGGCCCAGGGCTCGCAGCCAACGTCGGGGCGGCA
GGCCCTGCCATAGCCTCAGGTTACTCATATATACTTTAGATTGATTTAAAACTTCATTTTTAATTTAAAA
GGATCTAGGTGAAGATCCTTTTTGATAATCTCATGACCAAAATCCCTTAACGTGAGTTTTCGTTCCACTG
AGCGTCAGACCCCGTAGAAAAGATCAAAGGATCTTCTTGAGATCCTTTTTTTCTGCGCGTAATCTGCTGC
TTGCAAACAAAAAAACCACCGCTACCAGCGGTGGTTTGTTTGCCGGATCAAGAGCTACCAACTCTTTTTC
CGAAGGTAACTGGCTTCAGCAGAGCGCAGATACCAAATACTGTCCTTCTAGTGTAGCCGTAGTTAGGCCA
CCACTTCAAGAACTCTGTAGCACCGCCTACATACCTCGCTCTGCTAATCCTGTTACCAGTGGCTGCTGCC
AGTGGCGATAAGTCGTGTCTTACCGGGTTGGACTCAAGACGATAGTTACCGGATAAGGCGCAGCGGTCGG
GCTGAACGGGGGGTTCGTGCACACAGCCCAGCTTGGAGCGAACGACCTACACCGAACTGAGATACCTACA
GCGTGAGCTATGAGAAAGCGCCACGCTTCCCGAAGGGAGAAAGGCGGACAGGTATCCGGTAAGCGGCAGG
GTCGGAACAGGAGAGCGCACGAGGGAGCTTCCAGGGGGAAACGCCTGGTATCTTTATAGTCCTGTCGGGT
TTCGCCACCTCTGACTTGAGCGTCGATTTTTGTGATGCTCGTCAGGGGGGCGGAGCCTATGGAAAAACGC
CAGCAACGCGGCCTTTTTACGGTTCCTGGCCTTTTGCTGGCCTTTTGCTCACATGTTCTTTCCTGCGTTA
TCCCCTGATTCTGTGGATAACCGTATTACCGCCATGCAT
Features (pLannotate 1.2.2; 16 found; start..end, strand, type, name):
     61..364     +  enhancer       CMV enhancer: human cytomegalovirus immediate early enhancer
    365..568     +  promoter       CMV promoter: human cytomegalovirus (CMV) immediate early promoter
    591..621     +  misc_feature   MCS (fragment): multiple cloning site
    628..810     +  CDS            B4GALT1 (fragment): B4GT1_HUMAN - Also known as GGTB2. Experimental evidence at protein level: Swiss-Prot protein existence level 1. [Processed beta-1,4-galactosyltransferase 1]: The cell surface form functions as a recognition molecule during a variety of cell to cell and cell to matrix interactions, as those occurring during development and egg fertilization, by binding to specific oligosaccharide ligands on opposing cells or in the extracellular matrix. From Homo sapiens (Human).
    805..836     +  misc_feature   MCS (fragment): multiple cloning site
    850..1560    +  CDS            moxMaple3: moxMaple3 is a photoconvertible green fluorescent protein published in 2018, derived from Clavularia sp..
   1582..1665    +  CDS            large T antigen (fragment): large T antigen from SV40 (simian virus 40)
   1688..1809    +  polyA_signal   SV40 poly(A) signal: SV40 polyadenylation signal
   1843..2271    -  rep_origin     f1 ori (sequence partly withheld): f1 bacteriophage origin of replication; arrow indicates direction of (+) strand synthesis
   2298..2402    +  promoter       AmpR promoter: bla
   2404..2761    +  promoter       SV40 promoter: SV40 enhancer and early promoter
   2796..3590    +  CDS            NeoR/KanR: aminoglycoside phosphotransferase from Tn5; aph(3')-II (or nptII); confers resistance to neomycin, kanamycin, and G418 (Geneticin®)
   3611..3763    +  CDS            ble (fragment): BLE_KLEPN - Experimental evidence at protein level: Swiss-Prot protein existence level 1. Binding protein with a strong affinity to the bleomycin family of antibiotics. Binds to CL990; an antimitotic-antibiotic compound. From Klebsiella pneumoniae.
   3822..3869    +  polyA_signal   HSV TK poly(A) signal: herpes simplex virus thymidine kinase polyadenylation signal (Cole and Stacy, 1985)
   3960..3976    -  polyA_signal   bGH poly(A) signal (fragment): bovine growth hormone polyadenylation signal
   4198..4786    +  rep_origin     ori: high-copy-number ColE1/pMB1/pBR322/pUC origin of replication
