>Addgene plasmid #120884 | GalT-moxMaple3 | addgene full sequence | sequence record 236952 | Addgene NGS Result
TAGTTATTAATAGTAATCAATTACGGGGTCATTAGTTCATAGCCCATATATGGAGTTCCGCGTTACATAA
CTTACGGTAAATGGCCCGCCTGGCTGACCGCCCAACGACCCCCGCCCATTGACGTCAATAATGACGTATG
TTCCCATAGTAACGCCAATAGGGACTTTCCATTGACGTCAATGGGTGGAGTATTTACGGTAAACTGCCCA
CTTGGCAGTACATCAAGTGTATCATATGCCAAGTACGCCCCCTATTGACGTCAATGACGGTAAATGGCCC
GCCTGGCATTATGCCCAGTACATGACCTTATGGGACTTTCCTACTTGGCAGTACATCTACGTATTAGTCA
TCGCTATTACCATGGTGATGCGGTTTTGGCAGTACATCAATGGGCGTGGATAGCGGTTTGACTCACGGGG
ATTTCCAAGTCTCCACCCCATTGACGTCAATGGGAGTTTGTTTTGGCACCAAAATCAACGGGACTTTCCA
AAATGTCGTAACAACTCCGCCCCATTGACGCAAATGGGCGGTAGGCGTGTACGGTGGGAGGTCTATATAA
GCAGAGCTGGTTTAGTGAACCGTCAGATCCGCTAGCGCTACCGGACTCAGATCTCGAGCTCGCCACCATG
AGGCTTCGGGAGCCGCTCCTGAGCGGCAGCGCCGCGATGCCAGGCGCGTCCCTACAGCGGGCCTGCCGCC
TGCTCGTGGCCGTCTGCGCTCTGCACCTTGGCGTCACCCTCGTTTACTACCTGGCTGGCCGCGACCTGAG
CCGCCTGCCCCAACTGGTCGGAGTCTCCACACCGCTGCAGTCGACGGTACCGCGGGCCCGGGATCCACCG
GTCGCCCATATGGTGAGCAAGGGCGAGGAGACCATCATGAGCGTGATCAAGCCCGACATGAAGATCAAGC
TGCGCATGGAGGGCAACGTGAACGGCCACGCCTTCGTGATCGAGGGCGAGGGCAGCGGCAAGCCCTTCGA
GGGCATCCAGACCATCGACCTGGAGGTGAAGGAGGGCGCCCCCCTGCCCTTCGCCTACGACATCCTGACC
ACCGCCTTCCACTACGGCAACCGCGTGTTCACCAAGTACCCCCGCAAGATCCCCGACTACTTCAAGCAGA
GCTTCCCCGAGGGCTACAGCTGGGAGCGCAGCATGACCTACGAGGACGGCGGCATCGTCCAGGCCACCAA
CGACATCACCATGGAGGAGGACAGCTTCATCAACAAGATCCACTTCAAGGGCACCAACTTCCCCCCCAAC
GGCCCCGTGATGCAGAAGCGCACCGTGGGCTGGGAGGTGAGCACCGAGAAGATGTACGTGCGCGACGGCG
TGCTGAAGGGCGACGTGAAGATGAAGCTGCTGCTGAAGGGCGGCAGCCACTACCGCGCCGACTTCCGCAC
CACCTACAAGGTGAAGCAGAAGGCCGTGAAGCTGCCCAAGGCCCACTTCGTGGACCACCGCATCGAGATC
CTGAGCCACGACAAGGACTACAACAAGGTGAAGCTGTACGAGCACGCCGTGGCCCGCGACAGCACCGACA
GCATGGACGAGCTGTACAAGTAATAAGCGGCCGCGACTCTAGATCATAATCAGCCATACCACATTTGTAG
AGGTTTTACTTGCTTTAAAAAACCTCCCACACCTCCCCCTGAACCTGAAACATAAAATGAATGCAATTGT
TGTTGTTAACTTGTTTATTGCAGCTTATAATGGTTACAAATAAAGCAATAGCATCACAAATTTCACAAAT
AAAGCATTTTTTTCACTGCATTCTAGTTGTGGTTTGTCCAAACTCATCAATGTATCTTAAGGCGTAAATT
GTAAGCGTTAATATTTTGTTAAAATTCGCGTTAAATTTTTGTTAAATCAGCTCATTTTTTAACCAATAGG
CCGAAATCGGCAAAATCCCTTATAAATCAAAAGAATAGACCGAGATAGGGT
[37 nt withheld, positions 1942-1978]
AAAGAACGTGGACTCCAACGTCAAAGG
[49 nt withheld, positions 2006-2054]
T
[91 nt withheld, positions 2056-2146]
G
[124 nt withheld, positions 2148-2271]
CAGGTGGCACTTTTCGGGGAAATGTGCGCGGAACCCCTATTTGTTTATTTTTCTAAATACATTCAAATAT
GTATCCGCTCATGAGACAATAACCCTGATAAATGCTTCAATAATATTGAAAAAGGAAGAGTCCTGAGGCG
GAAAGAACCAGCTGTGGAATGTGTGTCAGTTAGGGTGTGGAAAGTCCCCAGGCTCCCCAGCAGGCAGAAG
TATGCAAAGCATGCATCTCAATTAGTCAGCAACCAGGTGTGGAAAGTCCCCAGGCTCCCCAGCAGGCAGA
AGTATGCAAAGCATGCATCTCAATTAGTCAGCAACCATAGTCCCGCCCCTAACTCCGCCCATCCCGCCCC
TAACTCCGCCCAGTTCCGCCCATTCTCCGCCCCATGGCTGACTAATTTTTTTTATTTATGCAGAGGCCGA
GGCCGCCTCGGCCTCTGAGCTATTCCAGAAGTAGTGAGGAGGCTTTTTTGGAGGCCTAGGCTTTTGCAAA
GATCGATCAAGAGACAGGATGAGGATCGTTTCGCATGATTGAACAAGATGGATTGCACGCAGGTTCTCCG
GCCGCTTGGGTGGAGAGGCTATTCGGCTATGACTGGGCACAACAGACAATCGGCTGCTCTGATGCCGCCG
TGTTCCGGCTGTCAGCGCAGGGGCGCCCGGTTCTTTTTGTCAAGACCGACCTGTCCGGTGCCCTGAATGA
ACTGCAAGACGAGGCAGCGCGGCTATCGTGGCTGGCCACGACGGGCGTTCCTTGCGCAGCTGTGCTCGAC
GTTGTCACTGAAGCGGGAAGGGACTGGCTGCTATTGGGCGAAGTGCCGGGGCAGGATCTCCTGTCATCTC
ACCTTGCTCCTGCCGAGAAAGTATCCATCATGGCTGATGCAATGCGGCGGCTGCATACGCTTGATCCGGC
TACCTGCCCATTCGACCACCAAGCGAAACATCGCATCGAGCGAGCACGTACTCGGATGGAAGCCGGTCTT
GTCGATCAGGATGATCTGGACGAAGAGCATCAGGGGCTCGCGCCAGCCGAACTGTTCGCCAGGCTCAAGG
CGAGCATGCCCGACGGCGAGGATCTCGTCGTGACCCATGGCGATGCCTGCTTGCCGAATATCATGGTGGA
AAATGGCCGCTTTTCTGGATTCATCGACTGTGGCCGGCTGGGTGTGGCGGACCGCTATCAGGACATAGCG
TTGGCTACCCGTGATATTGCTGAAGAGCTTGGCGGCGAATGGGCTGACCGCTTCCTCGTGCTTTACGGTA
TCGCCGCTCCCGATTCGCAGCGCATCGCCTTCTATCGCCTTCTTGACGAGTTCTTCTGAGCGGGACTCTG
GGGTTCGAAATGACCGACCAAGCGACGCCCAACCTGCCATCACGAGATTTCGATTCCACCGCCGCCTTCT
ATGAAAGGTTGGGCTTCGGAATCGTTTTCCGGGACGCCGGCTGGATGATCCTCCAGCGCGGGGATCTCAT
GCTGGAGTTCTTCGCCCACCCTAGGGGGAGGCTAACTGAAACACGGAAGGAGACAATACCGGAAGGAACC
CGCGCTATGACGGCAATAAAAAGACAGAATAAAACGCACGGTGTTGGGTCGTTTGTTCATAAACGCGGGG
TTCGGTCCCAGGGCTGGCACTCTGTCGATACCCCACCGAGACCCCATTGGGGCCAATACGCCCGCGTTTC
TTCCTTTTCCCCACCCCACCCCCCAAGTTCGGGTGAAGGCCCAGGGCTCGCAGCCAACGTCGGGGCGGCA
GGCCCTGCCATAGCCTCAGGTTACTCATATATACTTTAGATTGATTTAAAACTTCATTTTTAATTTAAAA
GGATCTAGGTGAAGATCCTTTTTGATAATCTCATGACCAAAATCCCTTAACGTGAGTTTTCGTTCCACTG
AGCGTCAGACCCCGTAGAAAAGATCAAAGGATCTTCTTGAGATCCTTTTTTTCTGCGCGTAATCTGCTGC
TTGCAAACAAAAAAACCACCGCTACCAGCGGTGGTTTGTTTGCCGGATCAAGAGCTACCAACTCTTTTTC
CGAAGGTAACTGGCTTCAGCAGAGCGCAGATACCAAATACTGTTCTTCTAGTGTAGCCGTAGTTAGGCCA
CCACTTCAAGAACTCTGTAGCACCGCCTACATACCTCGCTCTGCTAATCCTGTTACCAGTGGCTGCTGCC
AGTGGCGATAAGTCGTGTCTTACCGGGTTGGACTCAAGACGATAGTTACCGGATAAGGCGCAGCGGTCGG
GCTGAACGGGGGGTTCGTGCACACAGCCCAGCTTGGAGCGAACGACCTACACCGAACTGAGATACCTACA
GCGTGAGCTATGAGAAAGCGCCACGCTTCCCGAAGGGAGAAAGGCGGACAGGTATCCGGTAAGCGGCAGG
GTCGGAACAGGAGAGCGCACGAGGGAGCTTCCAGGGGGAAACGCCTGGTATCTTTATAGTCCTGTCGGGT
TTCGCCACCTCTGACTTGAGCGTCGATTTTTGTGATGCTCGTCAGGGGGGCGGAGCCTATGGAAAAACGC
CAGCAACGCGGCCTTTTTACGGTTCCTGGCCTTTTGCTGGCCTTTTGCTCACATGTTCTTTCCTGCGTTA
TCCCCTGATTCTGTGGATAACCGTATTACCGCCATGCAT
Features (pLannotate 1.2.2; 16 found; start..end, strand, type, name):
     61..364     +  enhancer       CMV enhancer: human cytomegalovirus immediate early enhancer
    365..568     +  promoter       CMV promoter: human cytomegalovirus (CMV) immediate early promoter
    591..621     +  misc_feature   MCS (fragment): multiple cloning site
    628..810     +  CDS            B4GALT1 (fragment): B4GT1_HUMAN - Also known as GGTB2. Experimental evidence at protein level: Swiss-Prot protein existence level 1. [Processed beta-1,4-galactosyltransferase 1]: The cell surface form functions as a recognition molecule during a variety of cell to cell and cell to matrix interactions, as those occurring during development and egg fertilization, by binding to specific oligosaccharide ligands on opposing cells or in the extracellular matrix. From Homo sapiens (Human).
    805..836     +  misc_feature   MCS (fragment): multiple cloning site
    850..1560    +  CDS            moxMaple3: moxMaple3 is a photoconvertible green fluorescent protein published in 2018, derived from Clavularia sp..
   1582..1665    +  CDS            large T antigen (fragment): large T antigen from SV40 (simian virus 40)
   1688..1809    +  polyA_signal   SV40 poly(A) signal: SV40 polyadenylation signal
   1843..2271    -  rep_origin     f1 ori (sequence partly withheld): f1 bacteriophage origin of replication; arrow indicates direction of (+) strand synthesis
   2298..2402    +  promoter       AmpR promoter: bla
   2404..2761    +  promoter       SV40 promoter: SV40 enhancer and early promoter
   2796..3590    +  CDS            NeoR/KanR: aminoglycoside phosphotransferase from Tn5; aph(3')-II (or nptII); confers resistance to neomycin, kanamycin, and G418 (Geneticin®)
   3611..3763    +  CDS            ble (fragment): BLE_KLEPN - Experimental evidence at protein level: Swiss-Prot protein existence level 1. Binding protein with a strong affinity to the bleomycin family of antibiotics. Binds to CL990; an antimitotic-antibiotic compound. From Klebsiella pneumoniae.
   3822..3869    +  polyA_signal   HSV TK poly(A) signal: herpes simplex virus thymidine kinase polyadenylation signal (Cole and Stacy, 1985)
   3960..3976    -  polyA_signal   bGH poly(A) signal (fragment): bovine growth hormone polyadenylation signal
   4198..4786    +  rep_origin     ori: high-copy-number ColE1/pMB1/pBR322/pUC origin of replication
