[The description below was written by a language model from this plasmid's Addgene catalogue record and pLannotate feature annotations shown in this document.]
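Description:
GalT-moxMaple3 is a mammalian expression plasmid of about 4.9 kb built on a pEGFP-type backbone, designed to target the photoconvertible fluorescent protein moxMaple3 to the Golgi apparatus. It is propagated in E. coli through a high-copy ColE1/pUC-type origin and selected with kanamycin. The resistance gene is the Tn5 aminoglycoside phosphotransferase (NeoR/KanR), placed behind tandem bacterial (AmpR) and SV40 early promoters and followed by an HSV TK polyadenylation signal, so the same cassette can also confer G418 resistance in mammalian cells. An f1 origin is also present. The short annotated fragments of ble, bGH poly(A) and SV40 large T antigen look like backbone remnants or sequence-similarity hits rather than functional parts.

The expression cassette uses the human CMV immediate early enhancer and promoter to drive a fusion reading frame that ends at an SV40 polyadenylation signal. The N-terminal portion is a fragment of human beta-1,4-galactosyltransferase 1 (B4GALT1), recorded as the GalT signal anchor transmembrane domain. It is joined through residual multiple cloning site sequence to the synthetic moxMaple3 coding sequence. The GalT signal anchor is a widely used Golgi-retention element that inserts the fusion as a type II membrane protein, which places the fluorescent protein in the oxidizing lumen of the organelle. moxMaple3 is a green photoconvertible protein derived from a Clavularia species protein, and it was developed for use in oxidizing cellular environments. The construct therefore serves as a Golgi marker for photoconversion-based protein highlighting and for PALM super-resolution imaging in transfected mammalian cells.
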