Addgene plasmid #120884: GalT-moxMaple3
Purpose: expression of moxMaple3 localized to the Golgi
Depositing lab: Erik Snapp. Depositing organization: HHMI, Janelia Research Campus. Publication: moxMaple3: a Photoswitchable Fluorescent Protein for PALM and Protein Highlighting in Oxidizing Cellular Environments. Kaberniuk AA, Mohr MA, Verkhusha VV, Snapp EL. Sci Rep. 2018 Oct 3;8(1):14738. doi: 10.1038/s41598-018-32955-5. PubMed 30283009.
Backbone
  Vector backbone: pEGFP based
  Vector type: Mammalian Expression
Growth in bacteria
  Bacterial resistance: Kanamycin, 50 μg/mL
  Growth temperature: 37°C
  Growth strain: DH5alpha
  Copy number: Unknown
Gene/Insert
  Gene/Insert name: moxMaple3
  Species: Synthetic
  Promoter: CMV
  Tag / fusion protein: GalT signal anchor transmembrane domain (N terminal on backbone)
  Cloning method: Unknown
  Sequencing primers: 5′ CMV-F
Terms and licenses: Academic/Nonprofit Terms; Industry Terms: Not Available to Industry
How to cite: GalT-moxMaple3 was a gift from Erik Snapp (Addgene plasmid # 120884 ; http://n2t.net/addgene:120884 ; RRID:Addgene_120884)
